Addgene plasmid #120749: GGE004
Purpose: Part of GoldenGate Yarrowia lipolytica toolkit for assembling an expression plasmid for Y. lipolytic yeast. Promoter for gene expression in position 2 (P2_PGM)
Depositing lab: Tristan Rossignol. Depositing organization: INRAE Jouy-en-Josas. Publication: A modular Golden Gate toolkit for Yarrowia lipolytica synthetic biology. Larroude M, Park YK, Soudier P, Kubiak M, Nicaud JM, Rossignol T. Microb Biotechnol. 2019 May 31. doi: 10.1111/1751-7915.13427. PubMed 31148366.
Backbone
  Vector backbone: pCR4Blunt-TOPO
  Vector type: Cloning/assembly plasmid
Growth in bacteria
  Bacterial resistance: Kanamycin, 50 μg/mL
  Growth temperature: 37°C
  Growth strain: DH5alpha
  Copy number: High Copy
Gene/Insert
  Gene/Insert name: P2_PGM
  Insert size (bp): 811
  Cloning method: TOPO Cloning
Terms and licenses: Academic/Nonprofit Terms; Industry Terms: Not Available to Industry
How to cite: GGE004 was a gift from Tristan Rossignol (Addgene plasmid # 120749 ; http://n2t.net/addgene:120749 ; RRID:Addgene_120749)
