[The description below was written by a language model from this plasmid's Addgene catalogue record and pLannotate feature annotations shown in this document.]
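Description:
GGE004 is a part-donor plasmid from a modular Golden Gate toolkit for building expression plasmids for the oleaginous yeast Yarrowia lipolytica. It is a bacterial cloning/assembly plasmid rather than a yeast vector. The feature table shows no yeast origin, centromere or yeast selection marker, so the plasmid serves only to store and supply one building block in E. coli. According to the record, the backbone is pCR4Blunt-TOPO. The plasmid replicates at high copy from a ColE1/pUC-type origin and is selected with kanamycin through the Tn5-derived NeoR/KanR gene.

The payload is an 811 bp TOPO-cloned insert named P2_PGM, described as a promoter for driving gene expression in "position 2" of the toolkit, presumably the second transcription unit of a multigene assembly. The annotation software did not label the insert. It most likely lies in the unannotated stretch between the SP6 and T7 phage promoters, downstream of the lac promoter/operator and upstream of the lacZα and ccdB fragments. That position fits the TOPO design, in which an insert disrupts a lacZα–ccdB fusion so that recombinant clones survive. The record does not give the source gene behind the "PGM" name, the type IIS enzyme used for release, or the overhangs that define position 2.

The sequenced record is 4,343 nt. It shows an SP6 promoter and a BleoR (Sh ble) cassette behind an AmpR promoter fragment, but no complete ampicillin resistance gene. These features are not what is usually expected of pCR4Blunt-TOPO, so the actual backbone may be a related Zero Blunt TOPO vector.
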