Features (pLannotate 1.2.2; 14 found; start..end, strand, type, name):
      2..94      +  CDS            lacI (fragment): lac repressor; lacI; The lac repressor binds to the lac operator to inhibit transcription in E. coli. This inhibition can be relieved by adding lactose or isopropyl-β-D-thiogalactopyranoside (IPTG).
    107..128     +  protein_bind   CAP binding site: CAP binding activates transcription in the presence of cAMP. E. coli catabolite activator protein
    143..173     +  promoter       lac promoter: promoter for the E. coli lac operon
    181..197     +  protein_bind   lac operator: The lac repressor binds to the lac operator to inhibit transcription in E. coli. This inhibition can be relieved by adding lactose or isopropyl-β-D-thiogalactopyranoside (IPTG). lac repressor encoded by lacI
    239..257     +  promoter       SP6 promoter: promoter for bacteriophage SP6 RNA polymerase
   1232..1250    -  promoter       T7 promoter: promoter for bacteriophage T7 RNA polymerase
   1253..1400    +  CDS            lacZα (fragment): LacZα fragment of β-galactosidase; lacZ fragment
   1410..1713    +  CDS            ccdB (fragment): CcdB, a bacterial toxin that poisons DNA gyrase; ccdB; Plasmids containing the ccdB gene cannot be propagated in standard E. coli strains.
   1761..2030    +  CDS            tnpA (fragment): TN5P_ECOLX - Also known as tnp. Experimental evidence at protein level: Swiss-Prot protein existence level 1. Mediates transposition of transposon Tn5 by a 'cut and paste' mechanism. First, the monomeric transposase binds the 19 bp inverted DNA repeats flanking the transposon. Then, dimerization of the DNA- bound transposase creates a synaptic DNA complex. After nicking of the first DNA strand, excision of the transposon proceeds through a series of intermediates. The transposase then mediates the insertion of the transposon at a new site by strand transfer. The activity of the wild- type tran
   2062..2856    +  CDS            NeoR/KanR: aminoglycoside phosphotransferase from Tn5; aph(3')-II (or nptII); confers resistance to neomycin, kanamycin, and G418 (Geneticin®)
   2877..2927    -  misc_feature   bom (fragment): basis of mobility region from pBR322
   2954..3042    +  promoter       AmpR promoter (fragment): bla
   3062..3436    +  CDS            BleoR: antibiotic-binding protein; Sh ble from Streptoalloteichus hindustanus; confers resistance to bleomycin, phleomycin, and Zeocin™
   3574..4162    +  rep_origin     ori: high-copy-number ColE1/pMB1/pBR322/pUC origin of replication
>Addgene plasmid #120749 | GGE004 | addgene full sequence | sequence record 259323 | Addgene NGS Result
AGCGCCCAATACGCAAACCGCCTCTCCCCGCGCGTTGGCCGATTCATTAATGCAGCTGGCACGACAGGTT
TCCCGACTGGAAAGCGGGCAGTGAGCGCAACGCAATTAATGTGAGTTAGCTCACTCATTAGGCACCCCAG
GCTTTACACTTTATGCTTCCGGCTCGTATGTTGTGTGGAATTGTGAGCGGATAACAATTTCACACAGGAA
ACAGCTATGACCATGATTACGCCAAGCTATTTAGGTGACACTATAGAATACTCAAGCTATGCATCAAGCT
TGGTACCGAGCTCGGATCCACTAGTAACGGCCGCCAGTGTGCTGGAATTCGCCCTTGGTCTCTGCTTTAC
CAACCACAGATTACGACCCATTCGCAGTCACAGTTCACTAGGGTTTGGGTTGCATCCGTTGAGAGTGGTT
TGTTTTTAACCTTCTCCATGTGCTCACTCAGGTTTTGGGTTCAGATCAAATCAAGGCGTGAACCACTGTT
TGAGGACAAATGTGACACAACCAACCAGTGTCAGGGGCAAGTCCGTGACAAAGGGGAAGATACAATGCAA
TTACTGACAGTTACGGACTGCCTCGATGCCCTAACCTTGCCCCAAAATAAGACAACTGTCCTCGTTTAAG
CGCAACCCTATTCAGCGTCACGTCATAATAGCGTTTGGATAGCACTAGTCTATGAGGAGCGTTTTATGTT
GCGGTGAGGGCGATTGGTGCTCATATGGGTTCAATTGAGGTGGTGGAACGAGCTTAGTCTTCAATTGAGG
TGCGAGCGACACAATTGGGTGTCACGTGGCCTAATTGACCTCGGATCGTGGAGTCCCCAGTTATACAGCA
ACCACGAGGTGCATGAGTAGGAGACGTCACCAGACAATAGGGTTTTTTTGGACTGGAGAGGGTAGGGCAA
AAGCGCTCAACGGGCTGTTTGGGGAGCTATGGGGGAGGAATTGGCGATATTTGTGAGGTTGACGGCTCCG
ATTTGCGTGTTTTGTCGCTTCTGCATCTCCCCATACCCATATCTTCCCTCCCCACCTCTTTCCACGATAA
TTTTACGGATCAGCAATAAGGTTCCTTCTCCTAGTTTCCACGTCCATATATATCTATGCTGCGTCGTCCT
TTTCGTGACATCACCAAAACACATACAAAAACAAAGAGACCAAGGGCGAATTCTGCAGATATCCATCACA
CTGGCGGCCGCTCGAGCATGCATCTAGAGGGCCCAATTCGCCCTATAGTGAGTCGTATTACAATTCACTG
GCCGTCGTTTTACAACGTCGTGACTGGGAAAACCCTGGCGTTACCCAACTTAATCGCCTTGCAGCACATC
CCCCTTTCGCCAGCTGGCGTAATAGCGAAGAGGCCCGCACCGATCGCCCTTCCCAACAGTTGCGCAGCCT
ATACGTACGGCAGTTTAAGGTTTACACCTATAAAAGAGAGAGCCGTTATCGTCTGTTTGTGGATGTACAG
AGTGATATTATTGACACGCCGGGGCGACGGATGGTGATCCCCCTGGCCAGTGCACGTCTGCTGTCAGATA
AAGTCTCCCGTGAACTTTACCCGGTGGTGCATATCGGGGATGAAAGCTGGCGCATGATGACCACCGATAT
GGCCAGTGTGCCGGTCTCCGTTATCGGGGAAGAAGTGGCTGATCTCAGCCACCGCGAAAATGACATCAAA
AACGCCATTAACCTGATGTTCTGGGGAATATAAATGTCAGGCATGAGATTATCAAAAAGGATCTTCACCT
AGATCCTTTTCACGTAGAAAGCCAGTCCGCAGAAACGGTGCTGACCCCGGATGAATGTCAGCTACTGGGC
TATCTGGACAAGGGAAAACGCAAGCGCAAAGAGAAAGCAGGTAGCTTGCAGTGGGCTTACATGGCGATAG
CTAGACTGGGCGGTTTTATGGACAGCAAGCGAACCGGAATTGCCAGCTGGGGCGCCCTCTGGTAAGGTTG
GGAAGCCCTGCAAAGTAAACTGGATGGCTTTCTTGCCGCCAAGGATCTGATGGCGCAGGGGATCAAGCTC
TGATCAAGAGACAGGATGAGGATCGTTTCGCATGATTGAACAAGATGGATTGCACGCAGGTTCTCCGGCC
GCTTGGGTGGAGAGGCTATTCGGCTATGACTGGGCACAACAGACAATCGGCTGCTCTGATGCCGCCGTGT
TCCGGCTGTCAGCGCAGGGGCGCCCGGTTCTTTTTGTCAAGACCGACCTGTCCGGTGCCCTGAATGAACT
GCAAGACGAGGCAGCGCGGCTATCGTGGCTGGCCACGACGGGCGTTCCTTGCGCAGCTGTGCTCGACGTT
GTCACTGAAGCGGGAAGGGACTGGCTGCTATTGGGCGAAGTGCCGGGGCAGGATCTCCTGTCATCTCACC
TTGCTCCTGCCGAGAAAGTATCCATCATGGCTGATGCAATGCGGCGGCTGCATACGCTTGATCCGGCTAC
CTGCCCATTCGACCACCAAGCGAAACATCGCATCGAGCGAGCACGTACTCGGATGGAAGCCGGTCTTGTC
GATCAGGATGATCTGGACGAAGAGCATCAGGGGCTCGCGCCAGCCGAACTGTTCGCCAGGCTCAAGGCGA
GCATGCCCGACGGCGAGGATCTCGTCGTGACCCATGGCGATGCCTGCTTGCCGAATATCATGGTGGAAAA
TGGCCGCTTTTCTGGATTCATCGACTGTGGCCGGCTGGGTGTGGCGGACCGCTATCAGGACATAGCGTTG
GCTACCCGTGATATTGCTGAAGAGCTTGGCGGCGAATGGGCTGACCGCTTCCTCGTGCTTTACGGTATCG
CCGCTCCCGATTCGCAGCGCATCGCCTTCTATCGCCTTCTTGACGAGTTCTTCTGAATTATTAACGCTTA
CAATTTCCTGATGCGGTATTTTCTCCTTACGCATCTGTGCGGTATTTCACACCGCATCAGGTGGCACTTT
TCGGGGAAATGTGCGCGGAACCCCTATTTGTTTATTTTTCTAAATACATTCAAATATGTATCCGCTCATG
AGACAATAACCCTGATAAATGCTTCAATAATAGCACGTGAGGAGGGCCACCATGGCCAAGTTGACCAGTG
CCGTTCCGGTGCTCACCGCGCGCGACGTCGCCGGAGCGGTCGAGTTCTGGACCGACCGGCTCGGGTTCTC
CCGGGACTTCGTGGAGGACGACTTCGCCGGTGTGGTCCGGGACGACGTGACCCTGTTCATCAGCGCGGTC
CAGGACCAGGTGGTGCCGGACAACACCCTGGCCTGGGTGTGGGTGCGCGGCCTGGACGAGCTGTACGCCG
AGTGGTCGGAGGTCGTGTCCACGAACTTCCGGGACGCCTCCGGGCCGGCCATGACCGAGATCGGCGAGCA
GCCGTGGGGGCGGGAGTTCGCCCTGCGCGACCCGGCCGGCAACTGCGTGCACTTCGTGGCCGAGGAGCAG
GACTGACACGTGCTAAAACTTCATTTTTAATTTAAAAGGATCTAGGTGAAGATCCTTTTTGATAATCTCA
TGACCAAAATCCCTTAACGTGAGTTTTCGTTCCACTGAGCGTCAGACCCCGTAGAAAAGATCAAAGGATC
TTCTTGAGATCCTTTTTTTCTGCGCGTAATCTGCTGCTTGCAAACAAAAAAACCACCGCTACCAGCGGTG
GTTTGTTTGCCGGATCAAGAGCTACCAACTCTTTTTCCGAAGGTAACTGGCTTCAGCAGAGCGCAGATAC
CAAATACTGTTCTTCTAGTGTAGCCGTAGTTAGGCCACCACTTCAAGAACTCTGTAGCACCGCCTACATA
CCTCGCTCTGCTAATCCTGTTACCAGTGGCTGCTGCCAGTGGCGATAAGTCGTGTCTTACCGGGTTGGAC
TCAAGACGATAGTTACCGGATAAGGCGCAGCGGTCGGGCTGAACGGGGGGTTCGTGCACACAGCCCAGCT
TGGAGCGAACGACCTACACCGAACTGAGATACCTACAGCGTGAGCTATGAGAAAGCGCCACGCTTCCCGA
AGGGAGAAAGGCGGACAGGTATCCGGTAAGCGGCAGGGTCGGAACAGGAGAGCGCACGAGGGAGCTTCCA
GGGGGAAACGCCTGGTATCTTTATAGTCCTGTCGGGTTTCGCCACCTCTGACTTGAGCGTCGATTTTTGT
GATGCTCGTCAGGGGGGCGGAGCCTATGGAAAAACGCCAGCAACGCGGCCTTTTTACGGTTCCTGGCCTT
TTGCTGGCCTTTTGCTCACATGTTCTTTCCTGCGTTATCCCCTGATTCTGTGGATAACCGTATTACCGCC
TTTGAGTGAGCTGATACCGCTCGCCGCAGCCGAACGACCGAGCGCAGCGAGTCAGTGAGCGAGGAAGCGG
AAG
