>Addgene plasmid #120749 | GGE004 | depositor partial sequence | sequence record 229359 | P2_PGM
GGTCTCTGCTTTACCAACCACAGATTACGACCCATTCGCAGTCACAGTTCACTAGGGTTTGGGTTGCATC
CGTTGAGAGTGGTTTGTTTTTAACCTTCTCCATGTGCTCACTCAGGTTTTGGGTTCAGATCAAATCAAGG
CGTGAACCACTGTTTGAGGACAAATGTGACACAACCAACCAGTGTCAGGGGCAAGTCCGTGACAAAGGGG
AAGATACAATGCAATTACTGACAGTTACGGACTGCCTCGATGCCCTAACCTTGCCCCAAAATAAGACAAC
TGTCCTCGTTTAAGCGCAACCCTATTCAGCGTCACGTCATAATAGCGTTTGGATAGCACTAGTCTATGAG
GAGCGTTTTATGTTGCGGTGAGGGCGATTGGTGCTCATATGGGTTCAATTGAGGTGGTGGAACGAGCTTA
GTCTTCAATTGAGGTGCGAGCGACACAATTGGGTGTCACGTGGCCTAATTGACCTCGGATCGTGGAGTCC
CCAGTTATACAGCAACCACGAGGTGCATGAGTAGGAGACGTCACCAGACAATAGGGTTTTTTTGGACTGG
AGAGGGTAGGGCAAAAGCGCTCAACGGGCTGTTTGGGGAGCTATGGGGGAGGAATTGGCGATATTTGTGA
GGTTGACGGCTCCGATTTGCGTGTTTTGTCGCTTCTGCATCTCCCCATACCCATATCTTCCCTCCCCACC
TCTTTCCACGATAATTTTACGGATCAGCAATAAGGTTCCTTCTCCTAGTTTCCACGTCCATATATATCTA
TGCTGCGTCGTCCTTTTCGTGACATCACCAAAACACATACAAAAACAAAGAGACC
